Addgene plasmid #215467: pENTR223-ABL2(WT)
Purpose: Gateway entry vector with Arg wild-type (WT)
Depositing lab: Johanna Ivaska. Depositing organization: Turku Bioscience Centre. Publication: Dynamic regulation of integrin beta1 phosphorylation supports invasion of breast cancer cells. Conway JRW, Joshi O, Kaivola J, Follain G, Gounis M, Kuhl D, Ivaska J. Nat Cell Biol. 2025 May 26. doi: 10.1038/s41556-025-01663-4. PubMed 40419795.
Backbone
  Vector backbone: pDONR223
  Backbone manufacturer: Invitrogen
  Total vector size (bp): 6237
  Vector type: Gateway entry vector
Growth in bacteria
  Bacterial resistance: Streptomycin, 50 μg/mL
  Growth temperature: 37°C
  Growth strain: DH5alpha
  Copy number: High Copy
Gene/Insert
  Gene/Insert name: ABL2 (alt name: ARG)
  Species: H. sapiens (human)
  Insert size (bp): 3438
  Mutation: Includes stop codon
  GenBank ID: M35296.1
  Entrez Gene: ABL2 (a.k.a. ABLL, ARG)
  Promoter: none
  Cloning method: Gateway Cloning
  Sequencing primers: 5′ attL1_F; 3′ m13_R
Terms and licenses: Academic/Nonprofit Terms; Industry Terms
How to cite: pENTR223-ABL2(WT) was a gift from Johanna Ivaska (Addgene plasmid # 215467 ; http://n2t.net/addgene:215467 ; RRID:Addgene_215467)
