[The description below was written by a language model from this plasmid's Addgene catalogue record and pLannotate feature annotations shown in this document.]
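Description:
pENTR223-ABL2(WT) is a Gateway entry clone built on the Invitrogen pDONR223 backbone, carrying the wild-type human ABL2 coding sequence (also known as ARG), a non-receptor tyrosine kinase related to ABL1 that regulates actin and microtubule cytoskeleton remodelling, cell motility and adhesion. The plasmid is about 6.2 kb and is maintained in E. coli through a high-copy ColE1/pUC-type origin. Selection relies on the aadA (SmR) aminoglycoside adenylyltransferase gene, which confers streptomycin and spectinomycin resistance. It appears to be driven by an upstream class 1 integron Pc promoter fragment, and a short remnant of a gentamicin resistance gene lies just before it.

The roughly 3.4 kb ABL2 insert sits between two attL recombination sites, so it can be moved by an LR Clonase reaction into any compatible destination vector. The automated annotation calls the upstream site attL3 and the downstream one attL2, whereas the listed attL1 sequencing primer implies the usual attL1/attL2 pair, so the attL3 label may be an annotation artefact. The record states that the insert has no promoter of its own and that it retains its native stop codon. The clone is therefore suited to untagged or N-terminally tagged expression after transfer, but not to C-terminal fusions. Upstream rrnB T1 and T2 terminators shield the insert from read-through transcription, and a T7 promoter lies just outside the attL2 site, pointing back toward the insert. Small lacI and lacZα fragments are backbone remnants. The construct serves as a wild-type ABL2 source for generating expression vectors, deposited in connection with work on integrin β1 phosphorylation and breast cancer cell invasion.
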