Features (pLannotate 1.2.2; 12 found; start..end, strand, type, name):
    121..213     +  CDS            lacI (fragment): lac repressor; lacI; The lac repressor binds to the lac operator to inhibit transcription in E. coli. This inhibition can be relieved by adding lactose or isopropyl-β-D-thiogalactopyranoside (IPTG).
    268..295     -  terminator     rrnB T2 terminator: transcription terminator T2 from the E. coli rrnB gene
    427..470     +  terminator     rrnB T1 terminator: Escherichia coli rrnB; transcription terminator T1 from the E. coli rrnB gene
    517..553     -  CDS            lacZα (fragment): LacZα fragment of β-galactosidase; lacZ fragment
    570..665     +  protein_bind   attL3: mutant version of attL; recombination site for the Gateway® LR reaction LR Clonase™
    782..4108    +  CDS            ABL2 (fragment): ABL2_HUMAN - Also known as ABLL, ARG. Experimental evidence at protein level: Swiss-Prot protein existence level 1. Non-receptor tyrosine-protein kinase that plays an ABL1- overlapping role in key processes linked to cell growth and survival such as cytoskeleton remodeling in response to extracellular stimuli, cell motility and adhesion and receptor endocytosis. Coordinates actin remodeling through tyrosine phosphorylation of proteins controlling cytoskeleton dynamics like MYH10 (involved in movement); CTTN (involved in signaling); or TUBA1 and TUBB (microtubule subunits). Binds directly F-act
   4114..4213    -  protein_bind   attL2: mutant version of attL; recombination site for the Gateway® LR reaction LR Clonase™
   4231..4249    -  promoter       T7 promoter: promoter for bacteriophage T7 RNA polymerase
   4439..4462    +  promoter       Pc promoter (fragment): intI1 (promoter lies within the coding sequence); class 1 integron promoter
   4638..4694    +  CDS            GmR (fragment): gentamycin acetyltransferase; aacC1; confers resistance to gentamycin
   4701..5492    +  CDS            SmR: aminoglycoside adenylyltransferase (Murphy, 1985); aadA; confers resistance to spectinomycin and streptomycin
   5585..6173    +  rep_origin     ori: high-copy-number ColE1/pMB1/pBR322/pUC origin of replication
>Addgene plasmid #215467 | pENTR223-ABL2(WT) | addgene full sequence | sequence record 485187 | Addgene NGS Result
CTTTCCTGCGTTATCCCCTGATTCTGTGGATAACCGTATTACCGCCTTTGAGTGAGCTGATACCGCTCGC
CGCAGCCGAACGACCGAGCGCAGCGAGTCAGTGAGCGAGGAAGCGGAAGAGCGCCCAATACGCAAACCGC
CTCTCCCCGCGCGTTGGCCGATTCATTAATGCAGCTGGCACGACAGGTTTCCCGACTGGAAAGCGGGCAG
TGAGCGCAACGCAATTAATACGCGTACCGCTAGCCAGGAAGAGTTTGTAGAAACGCAAAAAGGCCATCCG
TCAGGATGGCCTTCTGCTTAGTTTGATGCCTGGCAGTTTATGGCGGGCGTCCTGCCCGCCACCCTCCGGG
CCGTTGCTTCACAACGTTCAAATCCGCTCCCGGCGGATTTGTCCTACTCAGGAGAGCGTTCACCGACAAA
CAACAGATAAAACGAAAGGCCCAGTCTTCCGACTGAGCCTTTCGTTTTATTTGATGCCTGGCAGTTCCCT
ACTCTCGCGTTAACGCTAGCATGGATGTTTTCCCAGTCACGACGTTGTAAAACGACGGCCAGTCTTAAGC
TCGGGCCCCAAATAATGATTTTATTTTGACTGATAGTGACCTGTTCGTTGCAACAAATTGATGAGCAATG
CTTTTTTATAATGCCAACTTTGTACAAAAAAGTTGGCACCATGGTCCTTGGGACAGTTCTCCTTCCACCT
AATAGTTATGGCAGAGATCAGGACACTTCACTTTGCTGCCTGTGCACTGAGGCCTCAGAATCTGCTCTAC
CCGACTTAACAGAAGCTTTGCATCGTCCCTATGGTTGTGATGTTGAACCCCAGGCACTAAATGAGGCTAT
CAGGTGGAGCTCCAAGGAGAACTTGCTCGGAGCCACTGAGAGTGACCCTAATCTCTTCGTTGCACTTTAT
GATTTTGTAGCAAGTGGTGATAACACACTCAGCATCACTAAAGGTGAAAAGCTACGAGTCCTTGGTTACA
ACCAGAATGGTGAGTGGAGTGAAGTTCGCTCTAAGAATGGGCAGGGCTGGGTGCCAAGCAACTACATCAC
CCCAGTGAACAGCCTGGAAAAACACTCCTGGTACCATGGACCTGTGTCACGCAGTGCAGCTGAGTATCTG
CTCAGCAGTCTAATCAATGGCAGCTTCCTGGTGCGAGAAAGTGAGAGTAGCCCTGGGCAGCTGTCCATCT
CGCTCAGGTACGAGGGACGTGTGTATCACTACAGGATCAATACCACTGCAGATGGCAAGGTGTATGTGAC
TGCTGAGAGCCGCTTCAGCACCTTGGCAGAGCTTGTACACCATCACTCCACAGTGGCTGATGGGCTGGTG
ACAACATTACACTACCCAGCACCCAAGTGTAATAAGCCTACAGTCTATGGTGTGTCCCCCATCCACGACA
AATGGGAAATGGAGCGAACAGATATTACCATGAAGCACAAACTTGGGGGCGGTCAGTATGGAGAGGTTTA
CGTTGGCGTCTGGAAGAAATACAGCCTTACAGTTGCTGTGAAAACATTGAAGGAAGATACCATGGAGGTA
GAAGAATTCCTGAAAGAAGCTGCAGTAATGAAGGAAATCAAGCATCCTAATCTGGTACAACTTTTAGGTG
TGTGTACTTTGGAGCCACCATTTTACATTGTGACTGAATACATGCCATACGGGAATTTGCTGGATTACCT
CCGAGAATGCAACCGAGAAGAGGTGACTGCAGTTGTGCTGCTCTACATGGCCACTCAGATTTCTTCTGCA
ATGGAGTACTTAGAGAAGAAGAATTTCATCCATAGAGATCTTGCAGCTCGTAACTGCCTAGTGGGAGAAA
ACCATGTGGTAAAAGTGGCTGACTTTGGCTTAAGTAGATTGATGACTGGAGACACTTATACTGCTCATGC
TGGAGCCAAATTTCCTATTAAGTGGACAGCACCAGAGAGTCTTGCCTACAATACCTTCTCAATTAAATCT
GACGTCTGGGCTTTTGGGGTATTGTTGTGGGAAATTGCTACCTATGGAATGTCACCATATCCAGGTATTG
ACCTGTCTCAGGTCTATGACCTACTAGAAAAAGGATATCGAATGGAACAGCCTGAGGGATGCCCCCCTAA
GGTTTATGAACTTATGAGAGCATGCTGGAAGTGGAGCCCTGCCGATAGGCCCTCTTTTGCTGAAACACAC
CAAGCTTTTGAAACCATGTTCCATGACTCCAGCATTTCTGAAGAGGTAGCTGAGGAGCTTGGGAGAGCCG
CCTCCTCGTCATCTGTTGTTCCATACCTGCCCCGGCTACCTATACTTCCTTCCAAGACTCGGACACTGAA
GAAACAGGTGGAGAACAAGGAGAACATTGAAGGGGCACAAGATGCCACAGAAAATTCTGCTTCCAGTTTA
GCACCAGGGTTCATCAGAGGTGCACAGGCCTCTAGTGGATCCCCAGCACTGCCTCGAAAGCAAAGAGACA
AGTCACCCAGCAGCCTCTTGGAAGATGCCAAAGAGACATGCTTCACCAGGGATAGGAAGGGGGGCTTCTT
CAGCTCCTTCATGAAGAAGAGAAATGCTCCCACACCCCCCAAACGCAGCAGCTCCTTCCGAGAAATGGAG
AATCAGCCCCATAAGAAATACGAACTCACGGGTAACTTCTCATCTGTTGCTTCTCTACAGCATGCTGATG
GGTTCTCTTTCACTCCTGCCCAGCAAGAGGCGAATCTGGTGCCACCCAAGTGCTATGGGGGGAGCTTTGC
ACAGAGGAACCTCTGTAATGACGACGGTGGTGGGGGTGGGGGCAGTGGCACTGCTGGGGGTGGGTGGTCT
GGCATCACAGGCTTCTTTACACCACGCTTAATCAAAAAGACACTGGGCTTACGAGCAGGTAAACCCACAG
CCAGTGATGACACTTCCAAGCCTTTTCCAAGGTCAAACTCTACATCTTCCATGTCCTCAGGGCTTCCAGA
GCAGGATAGGATGGCAATGACCCTTCCCAGGAACTGCCAGAGGTCCAAACTCCAGCTGGAAAGGACAGTG
TCCACCTCTTCTCAGCCAGAAGAGAATGTGGACAGGGCCAATGACATGCTTCCAAAAAAATCAGAGGAAA
GTGCTGCTCCAAGCAGGGAGAGACCAAAAGCCAAGTTATTGCCCAGAGGAGCCACAGCTCTTCCTCTCAG
AACACCCTCTGGGGATCTAGCCATTACAGAGAAGGACCCTCCAGGGGTGGGAGTGGCTGGAGTGGCAGCT
GCCCCCAAGGGTAAAGAGAAGAATGGTGGGGCACGACTTGGGATGGCTGGAGTTCCAGAGGATGGAGAGC
AGCCGGGCTGGCCTTCTCCAGCCAAGGCTGCCCCCGTCCTCCCAACCACTCACAACCACAAAGTGCCAGT
CCTTATCTCACCCACTCTGAAACACACTCCAGCTGACGTGCAGCTCATTGGCACAGACTCTCAGGGGAAT
AAATTCAAGCTCTTATCTGAGCATCAGGTCACATCCTCTGGAGACAAGGACCGACCCCGACGGGTAAAAC
CAAAGTGTGCCCCACCCCCACCACCAGTGATGAGACTACTGCAGCATCCGTCCATCTGCTCAGACCCTAC
AGAAGAGCCAACTGCCCTAACTGCAGGACAGTCCACATCAGAAACACAGGAAGGAGGAAAGAAGGCAGCT
CTGGGCGCAGTGCCCATCAGTGGGAAAGCTGGGAGGCCAGTGATGCCTCCACCTCAAGTGCCTCTGCCCA
CATCTTCCATCTCGCCAGCCAAAATGGCCAATGGCACAGCAGGTACTAAAGTGGCTCTGAGAAAAACCAA
ACAGGCCGCTGAGAAAATCTCAGCAGACAAAATCAGCAAAGAGGCCCTGCTGGAATGTGCTGACCTACTG
TCCAGTGCACTCACGGAACCTGTGCCCAACAGCCAGCTGGTAGACACTGGACACCAGCTGCTTGACTACT
GCTCAGGCTATGTGGACTGCATCCCTCAAACTCGCAACAAATTTGCCTTCCGAGAGGCTGTGAGCAAACT
GGAACTCAGCCTGCAGGAGCTACAGGTTTCTTCAGCAGCTGCTGGTGTGCCCGGGACAAACCCTGTCCTT
AATAACTTATTGTCATGTGTACAGGAAATCAGTGATGTGGTGCAGAGGTAGACACCCAGCTTTCTTGTAC
AAAGTTGGCATTATAAGAAAGCATTGCTTATCAATTTGTTGCAACGAACAGGTCACTATCAGTCAAAATA
AAATCATTATTTGCCATCCAGCTGATATCCCCTATAGTGAGTCGTATTACATGGTCATAGCTGTTTCCTG
GCAGCTCTGGCCCGTGTCTCAAAATCTCTGATGTTACATTGCACAAGATAAAAATATATCATCATGCCTC
CTCTAGACCAGCCAGGACAGAAATGCCTCGACTTCGCTGCTACCCAAGGTTGCCGGGTGACGCACACCGT
GGAAACGGATGAAGGCACGAACCCAGTGGACATAAGCCTGTTCGGTTCGTAAGCTGTAATGCAAGTAGCG
TATGCGCTCACGCAACTGGTCCAGAACCTTGACCGAACGCAGCGGTGGTAACGGCGCAGTGGCGGTTTTC
ATGGCTTGTTATGACTGTTTTTTTGGGGTACAGTCTATGCCTCGGGCATCCAAGCAGCAAGCGCGTTACG
CCGTGGGTCGATGTTTGATGTTATGGAGCAGCAACGATGTTACGCAGCAGGGCAGTCGCCCTAAAACAAA
GTTAAACATTATGAGGGAAGCGGTGATCGCCGAAGTATCGACTCAACTATCAGAGGTAGTTGGCGTCATC
GAGCGCCATCTCGAACCGACGTTGCTGGCCGTACATTTGTACGGCTCCGCAGTGGATGGCGGCCTGAAGC
CACACAGTGATATTGATTTGCTGGTTACGGTGACCGTAAGGCTTGATGAAACAACGCGGCGAGCTTTGAT
CAACGACCTTTTGGAAACTTCGGCTTCCCCTGGAGAGAGCGAGATTCTCCGCGCTGTAGAAGTCACCATT
GTTGTGCACGACGACATCATTCCGTGGCGTTATCCAGCTAAGCGCGAACTGCAATTTGGAGAATGGCAGC
GCAATGACATTCTTGCAGGTATCTTCGAGCCAGCCACGATCGACATTGATCTGGCTATCTTGCTGACAAA
AGCAAGAGAACATAGCGTTGCCTTGGTAGGTCCAGCGGCGGAGGAACTCTTTGATCCGGTTCCTGAACAG
GATCTATTTGAGGCGCTAAATGAAACCTTAACGCTATGGAACTCGCCGCCCGACTGGGCTGGCGATGAGC
GAAATGTAGTGCTTACGTTGTCCCGCATTTGGTACAGCGCAGTAACCGGCAAAATCGCGCCGAAGGATGT
CGCTGCCGACTGGGCAATGGAGCGCCTGCCGGCCCAGTATCAGCCCGTCATACTTGAAGCTAGACAGGCT
TATCTTGGACAAGAAGAAGATCGCTTGGCCTCGCGCGCAGATCAGTTGGAAGAATTTGTCCACTACGTGA
AAGGCGAGATCACCAAGGTAGTCGGCAAATAACCCTCGAGCCACCCATGACCAAAATCCCTTAACGTGAG
TTACGCGTCGTTCCACTGAGCGTCAGACCCCGTAGAAAAGATCAAAGGATCTTCTTGAGATCCTTTTTTT
CTGCGCGTAATCTGCTGCTTGCAAACAAAAAAACCACCGCTACCAGCGGTGGTTTGTTTGCCGGATCAAG
AGCTACCAACTCTTTTTCCGAAGGTAACTGGCTTCAGCAGAGCGCAGATACCAAATACTGTTCTTCTAGT
GTAGCCGTAGTTAGGCCACCACTTCAAGAACTCTGTAGCACCGCCTACATACCTCGCTCTGCTAATCCTG
TTACCAGTGGCTGCTGCCAGTGGCGATAAGTCGTGTCTTACCGGGTTGGACTCAAGACGATAGTTACCGG
ATAAGGCGCAGCGGTCGGGCTGAACGGGGGGTTCGTGCACACAGCCCAGCTTGGAGCGAACGACCTACAC
CGAACTGAGATACCTACAGCGTGAGCTATGAGAAAGCGCCACGCTTCCCGAAGGGAGAAAGGCGGACAGG
TATCCGGTAAGCGGCAGGGTCGGAACAGGAGAGCGCACGAGGGAGCTTCCAGGGGGAAACGCCTGGTATC
TTTATAGTCCTGTCGGGTTTCGCCACCTCTGACTTGAGCGTCGATTTTTGTGATGCTCGTCAGGGGGGCG
GAGCCTATGGAAAAACGCCAGCAACGCGGCCTTTTTACGGTTCCTGGCCTTTTGCTGGCCTTTTGCTCAC
ATGTT
